Addgene plasmid #27564: pMIGR AMPK WT
Depositing lab: Morris Birnbaum. Depositing organization: University of Pennsylvania.
Backbone
  Vector backbone: pMIGR
  Backbone size w/o insert (bp): 6000
  Total vector size (bp): 8000
  Vector type: Mammalian Expression, Retroviral
Growth in bacteria
  Bacterial resistance: Ampicillin, 100 μg/mL
  Growth temperature: 37°C
  Growth strain: DH5alpha
  Copy number: High Copy
Gene/Insert
  Gene/Insert name: AMP Acticated Protein Kinase
  Species: R. norvegicus (rat)
  Insert size (bp): 2000
  Entrez Gene: Prkaa2 (a.k.a. Ampk, Ampka2)
  Tag / fusion protein: Myc (N terminal on insert)
  Cloning method: Restriction Enzyme; 5′ cloning site EcoRI (not destroyed); 3′ cloning site EcoRI (not destroyed)
  Sequencing primers: 5′ pLXSN 5
Resource information
  A portion of this plasmid was derived from a plasmid made by: Peter Leland Univ of Wisconsin
Terms and licenses: Academic/Nonprofit Terms; Industry Terms: Not Available to Industry
How to cite: pMIGR AMPK WT was a gift from Morris Birnbaum (Addgene plasmid # 27564 ; http://n2t.net/addgene:27564 ; RRID:Addgene_27564)
