[The description below was written by a language model from this plasmid's Addgene catalogue record.]
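Description:
pMIGR AMPK WT is a retroviral mammalian expression plasmid built on the pMIGR backbone (about 6 kb), carrying an insert of roughly 2 kb for a total size of about 8 kb. It is propagated in E. coli as a high-copy plasmid under ampicillin selection. The record provides no feature table, so the origin of replication, the viral long terminal repeats, the packaging signal and any reporter or internal ribosome entry element in the backbone are not itemised. The promoter driving the insert is also not stated, although in retroviral vectors of this type expression commonly comes from the 5′ LTR.

The insert encodes wild-type rat AMP-activated protein kinase, identified by the gene entry as Prkaa2, the alpha-2 catalytic subunit (also listed as Ampk or Ampka2). It carries an N-terminal Myc epitope tag, which allows the exogenous protein to be detected or immunoprecipitated separately from endogenous AMPK. The fragment was cloned by restriction digestion into an EcoRI site, and EcoRI sites are retained at both ends. This means the insert can be released with a single enzyme, but also that its orientation was not fixed by the cloning strategy itself.

As a retroviral construct, the plasmid is meant to be introduced into packaging cells to produce virus that stably delivers the tagged kinase into dividing mammalian cells. The "WT" designation suggests it serves as the wild-type form for comparison with mutant versions in studies of AMPK signalling and energy metabolism, though the record does not describe a specific application. Part of the plasmid is noted as derived from a construct made in another laboratory.
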