>Addgene plasmid #27564 | pMIGR AMPK WT | addgene partial sequence | sequence record 98893 | pLXSN5 5'-CCCTTGAACCTCCTCGTTCGACC-3'
CCTCACTCCTTCTCTGGCGCCGGAATTAGATCTCTCGAGGTTAACGAATTCGCCATGGAGCAGAAGCTTA
TCTCCGAGGAGGACCTCGGTGGCGGCGAGAAGCAGAAGCACGACGGGCGTGTGAAGATCGGACACTACGT
GCTGGGGGACACCCTGGGCGTCGGCACCTTCGGCAAAGTGAAGATTGGAGAACATCAATTGACAGGCCAT
AAAGTGGCAGTTAAGATCTTAAATAGACAGAAGATTCGCAGTTTAGATGTTGTTGGAAAAATAAAACGAG
AAATTCAAAATCTTAAACTCTTTCGTCATCCTCATATTATCAAACTCTACCAAGTGATCAGCACTCCAAC
AGACTTTTTTATGGTAATGGAATATGTGTCTGGAGGTGAATTGTTCGACTACATCTGTAAACACGGGAGG
GTTGAAGAGGTGGAAGCTCGCCGGCTCTTCCAGCAGATTCTGTCTGCCGTGGACTACTGTCACAGGCACA
TGGTTGTCCACAGGGACCTGAAGCCAGAGAACGTGTTGCTGGACGCCCAGATGAATGCTAAGATAGCTGA
CTTCGGACTCTCTAATATGATGTCAGATGGTGAATTTCTACGAACTAGCTGTGGATCGCCAAATTATGCA
GCACCGGAGGTCATCTCAGGAAGGCTGTATGCGGGTCCTGAGGTTGATATCTGGAGCTGTGGTGTTATCC
TGTATGCCCTTCTCTGTGGCACCCTCCCGTTCGACGATGAGCACGTGCCTACGCTCTTTAAGAAGATCCG
AGGGGGTGTGTTCTACATCCCGGAGTATCTCAACCGTTCTATTGCCACTCTGCTGATGCACATGCTGCAG
GTGGACCCCTTGAAGCGAGCAACTATCAAAGACATACGAGAGCATGAATGGTTTAAACAG
