>Addgene plasmid #27564 | pMIGR AMPK WT | addgene partial sequence | sequence record 98895 | pCDH-rev 5'-GCATTCCTTTGGCGAGAG-3'
GGGCCAGGTTTCCGGGCCCTCACATTGCCAAAAGACGGCAATATGGTGGAAAATAACATATAGACAAACG
CACACCGGCCTTATTCCAAGCGGCTTCGGCCAGTAACGTTAGGGGGGGGGGGCGGAATTCACGGGTGTAA
GTTAACAAGCTTCACCAGCACTCAGCCGTTCCTAGCTATTG
